Addgene plasmid #206212: pRTP801/TA-ODD
Purpose: An expression vector of hypoxia-responsive transactivator under control of RTP801 promoter
Depositing lab: Masamichi Kamihira. Depositing organization: Kyushu University. Publication: Hypoxia-responsive expression of vascular endothelial growth factor for induction of angiogenesis in artificial three-dimensional tissues. Masumoto S, Ono A, Ito A, Kawabe Y, Kamihira M. J Biosci Bioeng. 2021 Oct;132(4):399-407. doi: 10.1016/j.jbiosc.2021.06.010. Epub 2021 Aug 4. PubMed 34364783.
Backbone
  Vector backbone: FUGW
  Vector type: Mammalian Expression, Lentiviral
Growth in bacteria
  Bacterial resistance: Ampicillin, 100 μg/mL
  Growth temperature: 37°C
  Growth strain: NEB Stable
  Copy number: High Copy
Gene/Insert
  Gene/Insert name: tetracycline-responsive transactivator fused with oxygen-dependent degradation domain (alt name: TA-ODD)
  Species: Synthetic
  Cloning method: Restriction Enzyme; 5′ cloning site XbaI (unknown if destroyed); 3′ cloning site EcoRI (unknown if destroyed)
  Sequencing primers: 5′ AGGTGGAGAGAGAGACAGAGACAG; 3′ CATAGCGTAAAAGGAGCAACA
Terms and licenses: Academic/Nonprofit Terms; Industry Terms: Not Available to Industry
How to cite: pRTP801/TA-ODD was a gift from Masamichi Kamihira (Addgene plasmid # 206212 ; http://n2t.net/addgene:206212 ; RRID:Addgene_206212)
