[The description below was written by a language model from this plasmid's Addgene catalogue record and pLannotate feature annotations shown in this document.]
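Description:
pRTP801/TA-ODD is a mammalian expression construct built on the FUGW third-generation-style HIV-1 lentiviral backbone. It is propagated in E. coli from a high-copy ColE1/pUC-type origin under ampicillin selection. The backbone also carries an f1 origin and an SV40/EM7-driven bleomycin/Zeocin resistance cassette lying outside the viral region. The lentiviral transfer unit reads on the minus strand of the sequenced record. It comprises a CMV enhancer/promoter fused to a truncated 5' LTR, the Ψ packaging signal with a gag fragment, the RRE, cPPT/CTS, WPRE and a truncated 3' LTR followed by a bGH polyadenylation signal. These elements allow Rev-dependent export and packaging of the genomic RNA when helper plasmids are supplied.

The payload is a synthetic hypoxia-responsive transactivator, TA-ODD. The annotation shows a TetR-derived DNA-binding portion, a fragment of human HIF1A corresponding to the oxygen-dependent degradation domain, and three tandem minimal VP16 activation repeats, ending in a dedicated bGH poly(A) signal. This cassette is annotated on the opposite strand to the viral genome, so it sits in reverse orientation within the vector. According to the catalogue entry it is driven by the hypoxia-inducible RTP801 promoter. The feature table does not annotate that promoter, but an unannotated stretch upstream of the TetR fragment is where it would be expected.

The design gives two layers of oxygen control: transcription of the transactivator rises in hypoxia, and the ODD targets the protein for degradation in normoxia. The stabilised transactivator would then drive a separate tet-operator-controlled target gene. The associated publication concerns hypoxia-responsive VEGF expression to induce angiogenesis in engineered three-dimensional tissues.
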