Features (pLannotate 1.2.2; 33 found; start..end, strand, type, name):
     25..129     +  promoter       AmpR promoter: bla
    130..990     +  CDS            AmpR: β-lactamase; bla; confers resistance to ampicillin, carbenicillin, and related antibiotics
   1161..1749    +  rep_origin     ori: high-copy-number ColE1/pMB1/pBR322/pUC origin of replication
   1932..2024    +  CDS            lacI (fragment): lac repressor; lacI; The lac repressor binds to the lac operator to inhibit transcription in E. coli. This inhibition can be relieved by adding lactose or isopropyl-β-D-thiogalactopyranoside (IPTG).
   2037..2058    +  protein_bind   CAP binding site: CAP binding activates transcription in the presence of cAMP. E. coli catabolite activator protein
   2073..2103    +  promoter       lac promoter: promoter for the E. coli lac operon
   2111..2127    +  protein_bind   lac operator: The lac repressor binds to the lac operator to inhibit transcription in E. coli. This inhibition can be relieved by adding lactose or isopropyl-β-D-thiogalactopyranoside (IPTG). lac repressor encoded by lacI
   2200..2321    -  polyA_signal   SV40 poly(A) signal: SV40 polyadenylation signal
   2316..2441    -  CDS            ble (fragment): BLE_KLEPN - Experimental evidence at protein level: Swiss-Prot protein existence level 1. Binding protein with a strong affinity to the bleomycin family of antibiotics. Binds to CL990; an antimitotic-antibiotic compound. From Klebsiella pneumoniae.
   2451..2825    -  CDS            BleoR: antibiotic-binding protein; Sh ble from Streptoalloteichus hindustanus; confers resistance to bleomycin, phleomycin, and Zeocin™
   2844..2891    -  promoter       EM7 promoter: synthetic bacterial promoter&nbsp
   2939..3268    -  promoter       SV40 promoter: SV40 enhancer and early promoter
   3282..3710    -  rep_origin     f1 ori (sequence partly withheld): f1 bacteriophage origin of replication; arrow indicates direction of (+) strand synthesis
   3731..3752    -  promoter       SV40 promoter (fragment): SV40 enhancer and early promoter
   3756..3980    -  polyA_signal   bGH poly(A) signal: bovine growth hormone polyadenylation signal
   4012..4192    -  LTR            5' LTR (truncated): truncated 5' long terminal repeat (LTR) from HIV-1
   4199..4786    -  CDS            nef: NEF_HV112 - Experimental evidence at protein level: Swiss-Prot protein existence level 1. Extracellular Nef protein targets CD4(+) T-lymphocytes for apoptosis by interacting with CXCR4 surface receptors. From Human immunodeficiency virus type 1 group M subtype B (isolate PCV12) (HIV-1).
   4711..5299    -  misc_feature   WPRE: woodchuck hepatitis virus posttranscriptional regulatory element
   5299..5323    -  misc_feature   MCS (fragment): pBluescript multiple cloning site
   6075..6658    +  CDS            TetR (fragment): tetracycline repressor TetR; tetR from transposon Tn10; TetR binds to the tetracycline operator tetO to inhibit transcription. This inhibition can be relieved by adding tetracycline or doxycycline.
   6708..7340    +  CDS            HIF1A (fragment): HIF1A_HUMAN - Also known as BHLHE78, MOP1 From Homo sapiens (Human).
   7341..7451    +  CDS            VP48: 3 tandem repeats of the minimal activation domain of herpes simplex virus VP16 (Cheng et al., 2013)
   7513..7737    +  polyA_signal   bGH poly(A) signal: bovine growth hormone polyadenylation signal
   7750..7770    -  misc_feature   MCS (fragment): pBluescript multiple cloning site
   7862..7979    -  misc_feature   cPPT/CTS: central polypurine tract and central termination sequence of HIV-1
   8029..8129    -  CDS            Rev (fragment): human immunodeficiency virus 1 (HIV-1) Rev protein; rev; enhances nuclear export of unspliced and incompletely spliced viral mRNAs
   8497..8730    -  misc_feature   RRE: The Rev response element (RRE) of HIV-1 allows for Rev-dependent mRNA export from the nucleus to the cytoplasm.
   8876..9239    -  CDS            HIV-1 gag (fragment): gag protein from human immunodeficiency virus 1; gag
   9223..9348    -  misc_feature   HIV-1 Ψ: packaging signal of human immunodeficiency virus type 1
   9395..9575    -  LTR            5' LTR (truncated): truncated 5' long terminal repeat (LTR) from HIV-1
   9593..9792    -  promoter       CMV promoter: human cytomegalovirus (CMV) immediate early promoter
   9793..10172   -  enhancer       CMV enhancer: human cytomegalovirus immediate early enhancer
  10327..10379   +  misc_feature   bom (fragment): basis of mobility region from pBR322
>Addgene plasmid #206212 | pRTP801/TA-ODD | addgene full sequence | sequence record 409740 | Addgene NGS Result
GGTGGCACTTTTCGGGGAAATGTGCGCGGAACCCCTATTTGTTTATTTTTCTAAATACATTCAAATATGT
ATCCGCTCATGAGACAATAACCCTGATAAATGCTTCAATAATATTGAAAAAGGAAGAGTATGAGTATTCA
ACATTTCCGTGTCGCCCTTATTCCCTTTTTTGCGGCATTTTGCCTTCCTGTTTTTGCTCACCCAGAAACG
CTGGTGAAAGTAAAAGATGCTGAAGATCAGTTGGGTGCACGAGTGGGTTACATCGAACTGGATCTCAACA
GCGGTAAGATCCTTGAGAGTTTTCGCCCCGAAGAACGTTTTCCAATGATGAGCACTTTTAAAGTTCTGCT
ATGTGGCGCGGTATTATCCCGTATTGACGCCGGGCAAGAGCAACTCGGTCGCCGCATACACTATTCTCAG
AATGACTTGGTTGAGTACTCACCAGTCACAGAAAAGCATCTTACGGATGGCATGACAGTAAGAGAATTAT
GCAGTGCTGCCATAACCATGAGTGATAACACTGCGGCCAACTTACTTCTGACAACGATCGGAGGACCGAA
GGAGCTAACCGCTTTTTTGCACAACATGGGGGATCATGTAACTCGCCTTGATCGTTGGGAACCGGAGCTG
AATGAAGCCATACCAAACGACGAGCGTGACACCACGATGCCTGTAGCAATGGCAACAACGTTGCGCAAAC
TATTAACTGGCGAACTACTTACTCTAGCTTCCCGGCAACAATTAATAGACTGGATGGAGGCGGATAAAGT
TGCAGGACCACTTCTGCGCTCGGCCCTTCCGGCTGGCTGGTTTATTGCTGATAAATCTGGAGCCGGTGAG
CGTGGGTCTCGCGGTATCATTGCAGCACTGGGGCCAGATGGTAAGCCCTCCCGTATCGTAGTTATCTACA
CGACGGGGAGTCAGGCAACTATGGATGAACGAAATAGACAGATCGCTGAGATAGGTGCCTCACTGATTAA
GCATTGGTAACTGTCAGACCAAGTTTACTCATATATACTTTAGATTGATTTAAAACTTCATTTTTAATTT
AAAAGGATCTAGGTGAAGATCCTTTTTGATAATCTCATGACCAAAATCCCTTAACGTGAGTTTTCGTTCC
ACTGAGCGTCAGACCCCGTAGAAAAGATCAAAGGATCTTCTTGAGATCCTTTTTTTCTGCGCGTAATCTG
CTGCTTGCAAACAAAAAAACCACCGCTACCAGCGGTGGTTTGTTTGCCGGATCAAGAGCTACCAACTCTT
TTTCCGAAGGTAACTGGCTTCAGCAGAGCGCAGATACCAAATACTGTTCTTCTAGTGTAGCCGTAGTTAG
GCCACCACTTCAAGAACTCTGTAGCACCGCCTACATACCTCGCTCTGCTAATCCTGTTACCAGTGGCTGC
TGCCAGTGGCGATAAGTCGTGTCTTACCGGGTTGGACTCAAGACGATAGTTACCGGATAAGGCGCAGCGG
TCGGGCTGAACGGGGGGTTCGTGCACACAGCCCAGCTTGGAGCGAACGACCTACACCGAACTGAGATACC
TACAGCGTGAGCTATGAGAAAGCGCCACGCTTCCCGAAGGGAGAAAGGCGGACAGGTATCCGGTAAGCGG
CAGGGTCGGAACAGGAGAGCGCACGAGGGAGCTTCCAGGGGGAAACGCCTGGTATCTTTATAGTCCTGTC
GGGTTTCGCCACCTCTGACTTGAGCGTCGATTTTTGTGATGCTCGTCAGGGGGGCGGAGCCTATGGAAAA
ACGCCAGCAACGCGGCCTTTTTACGGTTCCTGGCCTTTTGCTGGCCTTTTGCTCACATGTTCTTTCCTGC
GTTATCCCCTGATTCTGTGGATAACCGTATTACCGCCTTTGAGTGAGCTGATACCGCTCGCCGCAGCCGA
ACGACCGAGCGCAGCGAGTCAGTGAGCGAGGAAGCGGAAGAGCGCCCAATACGCAAACCGCCTCTCCCCG
CGCGTTGGCCGATTCATTAATGCAGCTGGCACGACAGGTTTCCCGACTGGAAAGCGGGCAGTGAGCGCAA
CGCAATTAATGTGAGTTAGCTCACTCATTAGGCACCCCAGGCTTTACACTTTATGCTTCCGGCTCGTATG
TTGTGTGGAATTGTGAGCGGATAACAATTTCACACAGGAAACAGCTATGACCATGATTACGCCAAGCTCT
AGCTAGAGGTCGACGGTATACAGACATGATAAGATACATTGATGAGTTTGGACAAACCACAACTAGAATG
CAGTGAAAAAAATGCTTTATTTGTGAAATTTGTGATGCTATTGCTTTATTTGTAACCATTATAAGCTGCA
ATAAACAAGTTGGGGTGGGCGAAGAACTCCAGCATGAGATCCCCGCGCTGGAGGATCATCCAGCCGGCGT
CCCGGAAAACGATTCCGAAGCCCAACCTTTCATAGAAGGCGGCGGTGGAATCGAAATCTCGTAGCACGTG
TCAGTCCTGCTCCTCGGCCACGAAGTGCACGCAGTTGCCGGCCGGGTCGCGCAGGGCGAACTCCCGCCCC
CACGGCTGCTCGCCGATCTCGGTCATGGCCGGCCCGGAGGCGTCCCGGAAGTTCGTGGACACGACCTCCG
ACCACTCGGCGTACAGCTCGTCCAGGCCGCGCACCCACACCCAGGCCAGGGTGTTGTCCGGCACCACCTG
GTCCTGGACCGCGCTGATGAACAGGGTCACGTCGTCCCGGACCACACCGGCGAAGTCGTCCTCCACGAAG
TCCCGGGAGAACCCGAGCCGGTCGGTCCAGAACTCGACCGCTCCGGCGACGTCGCGCGCGGTGAGCACCG
GAACGGCACTGGTCAACTTGGCCATGGTTTAGTTCCTCACCTTGTCGTATTATACTATGCCGATATACTA
TGCCGATGATTAATTGTCAACACGTGCTGATCAGATCCGAAAATGGATATACAAGCTCCCGGGAGCTTTT
TGCAAAAGCCTAGGCCTCCAAAAAAGCCTCCTCACTACTTCTGGAATAGCTCAGAGGCAGAGGCGGCCTC
GGCCTCTGCATAAATAAAAAAAATTAGTCAGCCATGGGGCGGAGAATGGGCGGAACTGGGCGGAGTTAGG
GGCGGGATGGGCGGAGTTAGGGGCGGGACTATGGTTGCTGACTAATTGAGATGCATGCTTTGCATACTTC
TGCCTGCTGGGGAGCCTGGGGACTTTCCACACCTGGTTGCTGACTAATTGAGATGCATGCTTTGCATACT
TCTGCCTGCTGGGGAGCCTGGGGACTTTCCACACCCTAACTGACACACATTCCACAGAATTAATTCGCGT
TAAATTTTTGTTAAATCAGCTCATTTTTTAACCAATAGGCCGAAATCGGCAAAATCCCTTATAAATCAAA
AGAATAGACCGAGATAGGGT
[37 nt withheld, positions 3381-3417]
AAAGAACGTGGACTCCAACGTCAAAGG
[49 nt withheld, positions 3445-3493]
T
[91 nt withheld, positions 3495-3585]
G
[124 nt withheld, positions 3587-3710]
GGGGATACCCCCTAGAGCCCCAGCTGGTTCTTTCCGCCTCAGAAGCCATAGAGCCCACCGCATCCCCAGC
ATGCCTGCTATTGTCTTCCCAATCCTCCCCCTTGCTGTCCTGCCCCACCCCACCCCCCAGAATAGAATGA
CACCTACTCAGACAATGCGATGCAATTTCCTCATTTTATTAGGAAAGGACAGTGGGAGTGGCACCTTCCA
GGGTCAAGGAAGGCACGGGGGAGGGGCAAACAACAGATGGCTGGCAACTAGAAGGCACAGTCGAGGCTGA
TCAGCGGGTTTAAACGGGCCCTGCTAGAGATTTTCCACACTGACTAAAAGGGTCTGAGGGATCTCTAGTT
ACCAGAGTCACACAACAGACGGGCACACACTACTTGAAGCACTCAAGGCAAGCTTTATTGAGGCTTAAGC
AGTGGGTTCCCTAGTTAGCCAGAGAGCTCCCAGGCTCAGATCTGGTCTAACCAGAGAGACCCAGTACAGT
CCGGATGCAGCTCTCGGGCCATGTGATGAAATGCTAGGCGGCTGTCAAACCTCCACTCTAATACTTCTCT
CTCCGGGTCATCCATCCCATGCAGGCTCACAGGGTGTAACAAGCGGGTGTTCTCTCCTTCATTGGCTTCT
TCTACCTTCTCTTGCTCAACTGGTACTAGCTTGTAGCACCATCCAAAGGTCAGTGGATATCTGATCCCTG
GCCCTGGTGTGTAGTTCTGCCAATCAGGGAAGTAGCCTTGTGTGTGGTAGATCCACAGATCAAGGATATC
TTGTCTTCGTTGGGAGTGAATTAGCCCTTCCAGTCCCCCCTTTTCTTTTAAAAAGTGGCTAAGATCTACA
GCTGCCTTGTAAGTCATTGGTCTTAAAGGTACCTGAGGTGTGACTGGAAAACCCACCTCCTCCTCCTCTT
GTGCTTCTAGCCAGGCACAATCAGCATTGGTAGCTGCTGTATTGCTACTTGTGATTGCTCCATGTTTTTC
TAGGTCTCGACGGTATCGATGCGGGGAGGCGGCCCAAAGGGAGATCCGACTCGTCTGAGGGCGAAGGCGA
AGACGCGGAAGAGGCCGCAGAGCCGGCAGCAGGCCGCGGGAAGGAAGGTCCGCTGGATTGAGGGCCGAAG
GGACGTAGCAGAAGGACGTCCCGCGCAGAATCCAGGTGGCAACACAGGCGAGCAGCCAAGGAAAGGACGA
TGATTTCCCCGACAACACCACGGAATTGTCAGTGCCCAACAGCCGAGCCCCTGTCCAGCAGCGGGCAAGG
CAGGCGGCGATGAGTTCCGCCGTGGCAATAGGGAGGGGGAAAGCGAAAGTCCCGGAAAGGAGCTGACAGG
TGGTGGCAATGCCCCAACCAGTGGGGGTTGCGTCAGCAAACACAGTGCACACCACGCCACGTTGCCTGAC
AACGGGCCACAACTCCTCATAAAGAGACAGCAACCAGGATTTATACAAGGAGGAGAAAATGAAAGCCATA
CGGGAAGCAATAGCATGATACAAAGGCATTAAAGCAGCGTATCCACATAGCGTAAAAGGAGCAACATAGT
TAAGAATACCAGTCAATCTTTCACAAATTTTGTAATCCAGAGGTTGATTATCGATAAGCTTGATATCGAA
TTCGATAAGGTACCACTAGTAGCTTTAGGATCCAAGACGCTGGGGGCAACCATTTTCCTTGCCCGCCGCC
CCCTCACGCTTCCCTGCCTCTCCTCCTAGCCTGGTCACGGGCTGTCCCCTCCTCCAGCAATGCAACCCTA
TAATAAACAAGTCTTTCCTTGATCCTCCCCTGCCGCGAGCGCCCTCGGGGACCTTGGCAGCTGCAGCCGC
CGCGGATCCTTTCCAGAAAGGGGGCGTGGCGGTGGGTCGGGGTTCGACTGCGAGCTTTCTGGGGCTCAAT
GGAGGCGGGGCCCGGCCGCTGTCACCGGGCAGGAGAGAACGTTGCTTACGTGCGCCCGGAGTCCATTGGC
CAAGGCGGGCCACACTCCCGGGTCTGGATTGGGTCGTGGCGCAGAGAAGGCGTGGCCTCGCCGCGCTAGT
CCTTATAGGCTGCTCCGCGCTGGTGCTAGGGCGCAGCAGGCCAAGGGGGAGGTGCGAGCGTGGACCTGGG
ACGGGTCTGGGCGGCTCTCGGTGGTTGGCACGGGTTCGCACACCCATTCAAGCGGCAGGACGCACTTGTC
TTAGCAGTTCTCGCTGACCGCGCTAGCTGGTGAGTGTCCCTTCTGTGTGTGGGTCCTAGAGCTCGCGGTC
TGGTCTGGTCTGGTCCCCAGACTGACGCCTGGTCGGTCCCCCTCTTGTCTTACAGCGGCTTCTACGCTCC
GGCACTCTGAGTTCATCAGCAAACGCCCTGGCGTCTGTCCTCACCCTCGAGACCATGTCTAGGTTAGATA
AAAGTAAAGTGATTAACAGCGCATTAGAGCTGCTTAATGAGGTCGGAATCGAAGGTTTAACAACCCGTAA
ACTCGCCCAGAAGCTAGGTGTAGAGCAGCCTACATTGTATTGGCATGTAAAAAATAAGCGGGCTTTGCTC
GACGCCTTAGCCATTGAGATGTTAGATAGGCACCATACTCACTTTTGCCCTTTAGAAGGGGAAAGCTGGC
AAGATTTTTTACGTAATAACGCTAAAAGTTTTAGATGTGCTTTACTAAGTCATCGCGATGGAGCAAAAGT
ACATTTAGGTACACGGCCTACAGAAAAACAGTATGAAACTCTCGAAAATCAATTAGCCTTTTTATGCCAA
CAAGGTTTTTCACTAGAGAATGCATTATATGCACTCAGCGCTGTGGGGCATTTTACTTTAGGTTGCGTAT
TGGAAGATCAAGAGCATCAAGTCGCTAAAGAAGAAAGGGAAACACCTACTACTGATAGTATGCCGCCATT
ATTACGACAAGCTATCGAATTATTTGATCACCAAGGTGCAGAGCCAGCCTTCTTATTCGGCCTTGAATTG
ATCATATGTGGCCTGGAGAAACAGCTAAAGTGCGAAAGCGGCGGGCCGGCCGGATCCGCCCTCACACTGC
TTGCTCCAGCAGCTGGAGACACGATCATATCCCTGGACTTTGGCTCCAATGACACAGAGACAGATGACCA
GCAGTTGGAGGAGGTTCCCCTCTATAACGACGTCATGCTGCCTTCTCCCAATGAGAAGCTGCAGAACATC
AATCTGGCCATGTCTCCGCTGCCAACAGCCGAAACTCCTAAACCCCTCAGAAGCAGTGCTGATCCTGCAC
TGAACCAGGAAGTAGCCCTCAAACTGGAACCAAATCCGGAAAGCCTGGAGTTGTCCTTCACTATGCCTCA
GATTCAGGATCAGACCCCATCACCTTCCGATGGGTCTACCAGGCAAAGTTCCCCAGAACCCAATAGCCCC
TCAGAGTACTGCTTCTATGTGGATAGTGACATGGTGAACGAGTTCAAGCTGGAACTGGTGGAGAAACTCT
TTGCTGAGGATACCGAAGCCAAGAACCCGTTCTCAACGCAAGACACCGATCTGGATCTTGAGATGCTTGC
GCCATACATTCCCATGGATGACGACTTCCAACTGCGGTCTTTTGACCAGCTGTCTCCCTTGGAGAGCAGC
TCAGCAAGCCCTGAAAGCGCCAGTCCTCAATCCACTGTCACCGTGTTTCAGCAGACGCGTGACGCCCTTG
ACGATTTTGACTTAGACATGCTCCCAGCCGATGCCCTTGACGACTTTGACCTTGATATGCTGCCTGCTGA
CGCTCTTGACGATTTTGACCTTGACATGCTCCCCGGGTAACTCAGATTATCAAGCTTGATAATCTAGAAA
GCTAGCCGCTGATCAGCCTCGACTGTGCCTTCTAGTTGCCAGCCATCTGTTGTTTGCCCCTCCCCCGTGC
CTTCCTTGACCCTGGAAGGTGCCACTCCCACTGTCCTTTCCTAATAAAATGAGGAAATTGCATCGCATTG
TCTGAGTAGGTGTCATTCTATTCTGGGGGGTGGGGTGGGGCAGGACAGCAAGGGGGAGGATTGGGAAGAC
AATAGCAGGCATGCTGGGGATGCGGTGGGCTCTATGGCTTCTGAGGCGACTAGAGCGGCCGCCACCGCGG
GAGGCGCCAAAACCCGGCGCGGAGGCCAGATCTGGAGCCGACACGGGTTAATTAACCAAACTGGATCTCT
GCTGTCCCTGTAATAAACCCGAAAATTTTGAATTTTTGTAATTTGTTTTTGTAATTCTTTAGTTTGTATG
TCTGTTGCTATTATGTCTACTATTCTTTCCCCTGCACTGTACCCCCCAATCCCCCCTTTTCTTTTAAAAT
TGTGGATGAATACTGCCATTTGTCTGCAGAATTGGCGCACGCAGTGCCGATCCGTTCACTAATCGAATGG
ATCTGTCTCTGTCTCTCTCTCCACCTTCTTCTTCTATTCCTTCGGGCCTGTCGGGTCCCCTCGGGGTTGG
GAGGTGGGTCTGAAACGATAATGGTGAATATCCCTGCCTAACTCTATTCACTATAGAAAGTACAGCAAAA
ACTATTCTTAAACCTACCAAGCCTCCTACTATCATTATGAATAATTTTATATACCACAGCCAATTTGTTA
TGTTAAACCAATTCCACAAACTTGCCCATTTATCTAATTCTTGTTCATTCTTTTCTTGCTGGTTTTGCGA
TTCTTCAATTAAGGAGTGTATTAAGCTTGTGTAATTGTTAATTTCTCTGTCCCACTCCATCCAGGTCGTG
TGATTCCAAATCTGTTCCAGAGATTTATTACTCCAACTAGCATTCCAAGGCACAGCAGTGGTGCAAATGA
GTTTTCCAGAGCAACCCCAAATCCCCAGGAGCTGTTGATCCTTTAGGTATCTTTCCACAGCCAGGATTCT
TGCCTGGAGCTGCTTGATGCCCCAGACTGTGAGTTGCAACAGATGCTGTTGCGCCTCAATAGCCCTCAGC
AAATTGTTCTGCTGCTGCACTATACCAGACAATAATTGTCTGGCCTGTACCGTCAGCGTCATTGACGCTG
CGCCCATAGTGCTTCCTGCTGCTCCCAAGAACCCAAGGAACAAAGCTCCTATTCCCACTGCTCTTTTTTC
TCTCTGCACCACTCTTCTCTTTGCCTTGGTGGGTGCTACTCCTAATGGTTCAATTTTTACTACTTTATAT
TTATATAATTCACTTCTCCAATTGTCCCTCATATCTCCTCCTCCAGGTCTGAAGATCAGCGGCCGCTTGC
TGTGCGGTGGTCTTACTTTTGTTTTGCTCTTCCTCTATCTTGTCTAAAGCTTCCTTGGTGTCTTTTATCT
CTATCCTTTGATGCACACAATAGAGGGTTGCTACTGTATTATATAATGATCTAAGTTCTTCTGATCCTGT
CTGAAGGGATGGTTGTAGCTGTCCCAGTATTTGTCTACAGCCTTCTGATGTTTCTAACAGGCCAGGATTA
ACTGCGAATCGTTCTAGCTCCCTGCTTGCCCATACTATATGTTTTAATTTATATTTTTTCTTTCCCCCTG
GCCTTAACCGAATTTTTTCCCATCGCGATCTAATTCTCCCCCGCTTAATACTGACGCTCTCGCACCCATC
TCTCTCCTTCTAGCCTCCGCTAGTCAAAATTTTTGGCGTACTCACCAGTCGCCGCCCCTCGCCTCTTGCC
GTGCGCGCTTCAGCAAGCCGAGTCCTGCGTCGAGAGAGCTCCTCTGGTTTCCCTTTCGCTTTCAAGTCCC
TGTTCGGGCGCCACTGCTAGAGATTTTCCACACTGACTAAAAGGGTCTGAGGGATCTCTAGTTACCAGAG
TCACACAACAGACGGGCACACACTACTTGAAGCACTCAAGGCAAGCTTTATTGAGGCTTAAGCAGTGGGT
TCCCTAGTTAGCCAGAGAGCTCCCAGGCTCAGATCTGGTCTAACCAGAGAGACCCAGTACAGGCAAAACG
CGCTGCTTATATAGACCTCCCACCGTACACGCCTACCGCCCATTTGCGTCAATGGGGCGGAGTTGTTACG
ACATTTTGGAAAGTCCCGTTGATTTTGGTGCCAAAACAAACTCCCATTGACGTCAATGGGGTGGAGACTT
GGAAATCCCCGTGAGTCAAACCGCTATCCACGCCCATTGATGTACTGCCAAAACCGCATCACCATGGTAA
TAGCGATGACTAATACGTAGATGTACTGCCAAGTAGGAAAGTCCCATAAGGTCATGTACTGGGCATAATG
CCAGGCGGGCCATTTACCGTCATTGACGTCAATAGGGGGCGTACTTGGCATATGATACACTTGATGTACT
GCCAAGTGGGCAGTTTACCGTAAATACTCCACCCATTGACGTCAATGGAAAGTCCCTATTGGCGTTACTA
TGGGAACATACGTCATTATTGACGTCAATGGGCGGGGGTCGTTGGGCGGTCAGCCAGGCGGGCCATTTAC
CGTAAGTTATGTAACGCGGAACTCCATATATGGGCTATGAACTAATGACCCCGTAATTGATTACTATTAA
TAACTAGTCAATAATCAATGTCAACGCGTATATCTGGCCCGTACATCGCGAAGCAGCGCAAAACGCCTAA
CCCTAAGCAGATTCTTCATGCAATTGTCGGTCAAGCCTTGCCTTGTTGTAGCTTAAATTTTGCTCGCGCA
CTACTCAGCGACCTCCAACACACAAGCAGGGAGCAGATACTGGCTTAACTATGCGGCATCAGAGCAGATT
GTACTGAGAGTGCACCATAGGGGATCGGGAGATCTCCCGATCCGTCGACGTCA
